Addgene plasmid #169300: SIN40C.SFFV.ARID3a.IRES.GFP
Purpose: Constitutive overexpression of human ARID3A cDNA with GFP as reporter fluorescent protein
Depositing lab: Jan-Henning Klusmann. Depositing organization: Martin-Luther-Universitaet Halle-Wittenberg. Publication: The megakaryocytic transcription factor ARID3A suppresses leukemia pathogenesis. Alejo-Valle O, Weigert K, Bhayadia R, Ng M, Issa H, Beyer C, Emmrich S, Schuschel K, Ihling C, Sinz A, Zimmermann M, Wickenhauser C, Flasinski M, Regenyi EM, Labuhn M, Reinhardt D, Yaspo ML, Heckl D, Klusmann JH. Blood. 2021 Sep 27. pii: S0006-4971(21)01649-9. doi: 10.1182/blood.2021012231. PubMed 34570885.
Backbone
  Vector backbone: SIN40C
  Vector type: Lentiviral
Growth in bacteria
  Bacterial resistance: Ampicillin, 100 μg/mL
  Growth temperature: 37°C
  Growth strain: NEB Stable
  Copy number: High Copy
Gene/Insert
  Gene/Insert name: ARID3A
  Species: H. sapiens (human)
  Entrez Gene: ARID3A (a.k.a. BRIGHT, DRIL1, DRIL3, E2FBP1)
  Promoter: SFFV
  Tag / fusion protein: IRES-EGFP
  Cloning method: Restriction Enzyme; 5′ cloning site Unknown (unknown if destroyed)
  Sequencing primers: 5′ SFFV-F; 3′ IRES-R
Terms and licenses: Academic/Nonprofit Terms; Industry Terms: Not Available to Industry
How to cite: SIN40C.SFFV.ARID3a.IRES.GFP was a gift from Jan-Henning Klusmann (Addgene plasmid # 169300 ; http://n2t.net/addgene:169300 ; RRID:Addgene_169300)
