[The description below was written by a language model from this plasmid's Addgene catalogue record and pLannotate feature annotations shown in this document.]
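Description:
SIN40C.SFFV.ARID3a.IRES.GFP is a self-inactivating HIV-1-based lentiviral transfer vector built on the SIN40C backbone for constitutive overexpression of human ARID3A (also known as BRIGHT, DRIL1 or E2FBP1) together with a green fluorescent reporter. The roughly 10.3 kb plasmid is maintained in E. coli through a high-copy ColE1/pUC-type origin and selected with ampicillin via the β-lactamase gene. It also carries an f1 origin and remnants of a pBluescript-style backbone (lac promoter/operator, lacZα fragment, T3 and T7 promoters). The short RSF ori and lacI fragments in the annotation appear to be only partial matches within this backbone region.

Upstream of the viral genome, the annotation lists a CMV enhancer, an SV40 promoter fragment and an RSV promoter next to a truncated 5' LTR. This arrangement would drive genomic RNA transcription in packaging cells without dependence on Tat. The packaged region contains the Ψ signal with a gag fragment, the Rev response element for nuclear export of unspliced RNA, and the cPPT/CTS, which aids nuclear import. The ΔU3 3' LTR inactivates LTR promoter activity after integration, and it is followed by an SV40 polyadenylation signal and SV40 origin.

Within the provirus, the spleen focus-forming virus (SFFV) LTR promoter, which is commonly chosen for strong expression in haematopoietic cells, transcribes a bicistronic message. The ARID3A coding sequence is translated cap-dependently and EGFP from an EMCV IRES, so GFP fluorescence marks transduced cells without being fused to the transcription factor. A WPRE downstream enhances transcript stability and expression. The associated work concerns ARID3A as a megakaryocytic transcription factor that suppresses leukaemia, consistent with use for gain-of-function studies in tracked or sorted GFP-positive cells.
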