Features (pLannotate 1.2.2; 31 found; start..end, strand, type, name):
      1..128     +  rep_origin     RSF ori (fragment): Plasmids containing the RSF 1030 origin of replication can be propagated in E. coli cells that contain additional plasmids with compatible origins.
    130..222     +  CDS            lacI (fragment): lac repressor; lacI; The lac repressor binds to the lac operator to inhibit transcription in E. coli. This inhibition can be relieved by adding lactose or isopropyl-β-D-thiogalactopyranoside (IPTG).
    235..256     +  protein_bind   CAP binding site: CAP binding activates transcription in the presence of cAMP. E. coli catabolite activator protein
    271..301     +  promoter       lac promoter: promoter for the E. coli lac operon
    309..325     +  protein_bind   lac operator: The lac repressor binds to the lac operator to inhibit transcription in E. coli. This inhibition can be relieved by adding lactose or isopropyl-β-D-thiogalactopyranoside (IPTG). lac repressor encoded by lacI
    370..388     +  promoter       T3 promoter: promoter for bacteriophage T3 RNA polymerase
    433..812     +  enhancer       CMV enhancer: human cytomegalovirus immediate early enhancer
    869..1060    +  promoter       SV40 promoter (fragment): SV40 enhancer and early promoter
   1079..1305    +  promoter       RSV promoter: Rous sarcoma virus enhancer/promoter
   1306..1486    +  LTR            5' LTR (truncated): truncated 5' long terminal repeat (LTR) from HIV-1
   1533..1658    +  misc_feature   HIV-1 Ψ: packaging signal of human immunodeficiency virus type 1
   1642..2005    +  CDS            HIV-1 gag (fragment): gag protein from human immunodeficiency virus 1; gag
   2151..2384    +  misc_feature   RRE: The Rev response element (RRE) of HIV-1 allows for Rev-dependent mRNA export from the nucleus to the cytoplasm.
   2761..2785    +  CDS            Rev (fragment): human immunodeficiency virus 1 (HIV-1) Rev protein; rev; enhances nuclear export of unspliced and incompletely spliced viral mRNAs
   2826..2943    +  misc_feature   cPPT/CTS: central polypurine tract and central termination sequence of HIV-1
   3001..3402    +  promoter       SFFV promoter: spleen focus-forming virus long terminal repeat (LTR) promoter
   3412..3435    +  misc_feature   MCS (fragment): pBluescript multiple cloning site
   3448..5226    +  CDS            ARID3A: ARI3A_HUMAN - Also known as DRIL1, DRIL3, DRX, E2FBP1. Experimental evidence at protein level: Swiss-Prot protein existence level 1. Transcription factor which may be involved in the control of cell cycle progression by the RB1/E2F1 pathway and in B-cell differentiation. From Homo sapiens (Human).
   5259..5845    +  misc_feature   IRES2: internal ribosome entry site (IRES) of the encephalomyocarditis virus (EMCV)
   5846..6562    +  CDS            EGFP: EGFP is a basic (constitutively fluorescent) green fluorescent protein published in 1996, derived from Aequorea victoria. It is reported to be a rapidly-maturing weak dimer with moderate acid sensitivity.
   6581..7169    +  misc_feature   WPRE: woodchuck hepatitis virus posttranscriptional regulatory element
   7220..7239    +  misc_feature   cPPT/CTS (fragment): central polypurine tract and central termination sequence of HIV-1
   7241..7474    +  LTR            3' LTR (ΔU3): self-inactivating 3' long terminal repeat (LTR) from HIV-1
   7552..7673    +  polyA_signal   SV40 poly(A) signal: SV40 polyadenylation signal
   7713..7848    +  rep_origin     SV40 ori: SV40 origin of replication
   7869..7887    -  promoter       T7 promoter: promoter for bacteriophage T7 RNA polymerase
   7895..8050    +  CDS            lacZα (fragment): LacZα fragment of β-galactosidase; lacZ fragment
   8055..8483    +  rep_origin     f1 ori (sequence partly withheld): f1 bacteriophage origin of replication; arrow indicates direction of (+) strand synthesis
   8536..8640    +  promoter       AmpR promoter: bla
   8641..9501    +  CDS            AmpR: β-lactamase; bla; confers resistance to ampicillin, carbenicillin, and related antibiotics
   9672..10260   +  rep_origin     ori: high-copy-number ColE1/pMB1/pBR322/pUC origin of replication
>Addgene plasmid #169300 | SIN40C.SFFV.ARID3a.IRES.GFP | addgene full sequence | sequence record 338249 | Addgene NGS Result
TCACATGTTCTTTCCTGCGTTATCCCCTGATTCTGTGGATAACCGTATTACCGCCTTTGAGTGAGCTGAT
ACCGCTCGCCGCAGCCGAACGACCGAGCGCAGCGAGTCAGTGAGCGAGGAAGCGGAAGAGCGCCCAATAC
GCAAACCGCCTCTCCCCGCGCGTTGGCCGATTCATTAATGCAGCTGGCACGACAGGTTTCCCGACTGGAA
AGCGGGCAGTGAGCGCAACGCAATTAATGTGAGTTAGCTCACTCATTAGGCACCCCAGGCTTTACACTTT
ATGCTTCCGGCTCGTATGTTGTGTGGAATTGTGAGCGGATAACAATTTCACACAGGAAACAGCTATGACC
ATGATTACGCCAAGCGCGCAATTAACCCTCACTAAAGGGAACAAAAGCTGGAGCTGCAAGCGGTACCGTC
GACCTGCAGGTTGACATTGATTATTGACTAGTTATTAATAGTAATCAATTACGGGGTCATTAGTTCATAG
CCCATATATGGAGTTCCGCGTTACATAACTTACGGTAAATGGCCCGCCTGGCTGACCGCCCAACGACCCC
CGCCCATTGACGTCAATAATGACGTATGTTCCCATAGTAACGCCAATAGGGACTTTCCATTGACGTCAAT
GGGTGGAGTATTTACGGTAAACTGCCCACTTGGCAGTACATCAAGTGTATCATATGCCAAGTACGCCCCC
TATTGACGTCAATGACGGTAAATGGCCCGCCTGGCATTATGCCCAGTACATGACCTTATGGGACTTTCCT
ACTTGGCAGTACATCTACGTATTAGTCATCGCTATTACCATGGCGCGCCATGCAGGGCCTGAAATAACCT
CTGAAAGAGGAACTTGGTTAGGTACCTTCTGAGGCGGAAAGAACCAGCTGTGGAATGTGTGTCAGTTAGG
GTGTGGAAAGTCCCCAGGCTCCCCAGCAGGCAGAAGTATGCAAAGCATGCATCTCAATTAGTCAGCAACC
AGGTGTGGAAAGTCCCCAGGCTCCCCAGCAGGCAGAAGTATGCAAAGCATGCATCTCAATTAGTCAGCAA
CCATAGTCCCTTAAGAGGCGCGCCTTAATGTAGTCTTATGCAATACTCTTGTAGTCTTGCAACATGGTAA
CGATGAGTTAGCAACATGCCTTACAAGGAGAGAAAAAGCACCGTGCATGCCGATTGGTGGAAGTAAGGTG
GTACGATCGTGCCTTATTAGGAAGGCAACAGACGGGTCTGACATGGATTGGACGAACCACTGAATTGCCG
CATTGCAGAGATATTGTATTTAAGTGCCTAGCTCGATACATAAACGGGTCTCTCTGGTTAGACCAGATCT
GAGCCTGGGAGCTCTCTGGCTAACTAGGGAACCCACTGCTTAAGCCTCAATAAAGCTTGCCTTGAGTGCT
TCAAGTAGTGTGTGCCCGTCTGTTGTGTGACTCTGGTAACTAGAGATCCCTCAGACCCTTTTAGTCAGTG
TGGAAAATCTCTAGCAGTGGCGCCCGAACAGGGACTTGAAAGCGAAAGGGAAACCAGAGGAGCTCTCTCG
ACGCAGGACTCGGCTTGCTGAAGCGCGCACGGCAAGAGGCGAGGGGCGGCGACTGGTGAGTACGCCAAAA
ATTTTGACTAGCGGAGGCTAGAAGGAGAGAGATGGGTGCGAGAGCGTCAGTATTAAGCGGGGGAGAATTA
GATCGCGATGGGAAAAAATTCGGTTAAGGCCAGGGGGAAAGAAAAAATATAAATTAAAACATATAGTATG
GGCAAGCAGGGAGCTAGAACGATTCGCAGTTAATCCTGGCCTGTTAGAAACATCAGAAGGCTGTAGACAA
ATACTGGGACAGCTACAACCATCCCTTCAGACAGGATCAGAAGAACTTAGATCATTATATAATACAGTAG
CAACCCTCTATTGTGTGCATCAAAGGATAGAGATAAAAGACACCAAGGAAGCTTTAGACAAGATAGAGGA
AGAGCAAAACAAAAGTAAGACCACCGCACAGCAAGCGGCCGCTGATCTTCAGACCTGGAGGAGGAGATAT
GAGGGACAATTGGAGAAGTGAATTATATAAATATAAAGTAGTAAAAATTGAACCATTAGGAGTAGCACCC
ACCAAGGCAAAGAGAAGAGTGGTGCAGAGAGAAAAAAGAGCAGTGGGAATAGGAGCTTTGTTCCTTGGGT
TCTTGGGAGCAGCAGGAAGCACTATGGGCGCAGCGTCAATGACGCTGACGGTACAGGCCAGACAATTATT
GTCTGGTATAGTGCAGCAGCAGAACAATTTGCTGAGGGCTATTGAGGCGCAACAGCATCTGTTGCAACTC
ACAGTCTGGGGCATCAAGCAGCTCCAGGCAAGAATCCTGGCTGTGGAAAGATACCTAAAGGATCAACAGC
TCCTGGGGATTTGGGGTTGCTCTGGAAAACTCATTTGCACCACTGCTGTGCCTTGGAATGCTAGTTGGAG
TAATAAATCTCTGGAACAGATTTGGAATCACACGACCTGGATGGAGTGGGACAGAGAAATTAACAATTAC
ACAAGCTTAATACACTCCTTAATTGAAGAATCGCAAAACCAGCAAGAAAAGAATGAACAAGAATTATTGG
AATTAGATAAATGGGCAAGTTTGTGGAATTGGTTTAACATAACAAATTGGCTGTGGTATATAAAATTATT
CATAATGATAGTAGGAGGCTTGGTAGGTTTAAGAATAGTTTTTGCTGTACTTTCTATAGTGAATAGAGTT
AGGCAGGGATATTCACCATTATCGTTTCAGACCCACCTCCCAACCCCGAGGGGACAATTCTAGATCTTGA
GACAAATGGCAGTATTCATCCACAATTTTAAAAGAAAAGGGGGGATTGGGGGGTACAGTGCAGGGGAAAG
AATAGTAGACATAATAGCAACAGACATACAAACTAAAGAATTACAAAAACAAATTACAAAAATTCAAAAT
TTTCGGGTTTATTACAGGGACAGCAGAGATCCACTTTGGCGCCGGCTCGAGCTAGCTGCAGTAACGCCAT
TTTGCAAGGCATGGAAAAATACCAAACCAAGAATAGAGAAGTTCAGATCAAGGGCGGGTACATGAAAATA
GCTAACGTTGGGCCAAACAGGATATCTGCGGTGAGCAGTTTCGGCCCCGGCCCGGGGCCAAGAACAGATG
GTCACCGCAGTTTCGGCCCCGGCCCGAGGCCAAGAACAGATGGTCCCCAGATATGGCCCAACCCTCAGCA
GTTTCTTAAGACCCATCAGATGTTTCCAGGCTCCCCCAAGGACCTGAAATGACCCTGCGCCTTATTTGAA
TTAACCAATCAGCCTGCTTCTCGCTTCTGTTCGCGCGCTTCTGCTTCCCGAGCTCTATAAAAGAGCTCAC
AACCCCTCACTCGGCGCGCCAGTCCTCCGACAGACTGAGTCGGCCGGTCGAATCAAGCTTATCGATACCG
TCGACGGATCCACCGGTATGAAGTTGCAGGCAGTGATGGAGACCCTATTGCAGCGACAACAGCGGGCGAG
ACAGGAGCTCGAAGCGAGGCAACAATTGCCACCCGATCCTCCCGCAGCTCCGCCCGGCAGAGCTAGGGCC
GCACCTGACGAAGACCGAGAGCCAGAGTCAGCAAGAATGCAACGGGCACAGATGGCCGCTCTTGCCGCTA
TGCGCGCAGCAGCCGCGGGACTTGGTCACCCGGCATCACCTGGAGGGTCAGAGGACGGGCCCCCAGGTTC
AGAGGAGGAAGATGCGGCCCGAGAGGGGACCCCGGGATCTCCTGGCCGGGGCCGAGAAGGCCCCGGAGAA
GAGCATTTCGAGGACATGGCAAGCGATGAAGATATGAAACCTAAGTGGGAAGAGGAAGAAATGGAGGAGG
ACCTCGGCGAAGACGAGGAAGAAGAAGAAGAGGACTACGAGGATGAAGAGGAAGAAGAGGATGAAGAGGG
ACTGGGTCCGCCTGGCCCTGCTTCCCTTGGGACAACCGCGCTGTTCCCGCGAAAGGCTCAGCCACCGCAG
GCATTTAGGGGAGACGGGGTGCCACGGGTGCTTGGAGGACAGGAACGCCCCGGACCCGGGCCTGCCCATC
CGGGAGGGGCGGCTCACGTGGCCCCACAGTTGCAGCCTCCGGACCACGGGGATTGGACGTATGAAGAACA
ATTTAAGCAGCTGTATGAGCTGGATGGCGACCCGAAACGGAAAGAATTCCTCGACGACCTTTTTTCATTC
ATGCAGAAGCGGGGTACTCCTGTTAATCGCATACCCATCATGGCGAAGCAGGTCCTTGACCTCTTTATGC
TTTATGTGCTTGTTACTGAAAAAGGTGGCCTGGTCGAGGTTATAAACAAGAAGCTCTGGAGGGAAATTAC
AAAGGGACTTAATTTGCCCACTTCAATTACGAGCGCGGCGTTTACGCTGAGAACGCAATACATGAAATAT
TTGTACCCCTATGAATGTGAGAAAAGAGGACTTTCAAACCCGAATGAGCTTCAGGCTGCCATCGACAGCA
ACCGGAGGGAGGGCAGGAGACAGTCTTTCGGGGGCTCACTCTTTGCATATAGCCCGGGTGGAGCCCATGG
GATGCTCTCAAGTCCGAAATTGCCTGTCAGCAGTCTGGGGCTCGCCGCTAGCACGAACGGATCATCAATC
ACTCCCGCACCTAAGATCAAGAAAGAGGAAGATTCCGCGATTCCCATTACGGTTCCCGGTCGGTTGCCAG
TGTCACTTGCTGGCCATCCAGTCGTAGCTGCCCAGGCAGCCGCCGTTCAGGCGGCTGCAGCTCAAGCCGC
TGTAGCGGCTCAGGCAGCAGCGTTGGAGCAATTGCGAGAGAAACTGGAGTCTGCCGAACCGCCAGAGAAG
AAAATGGCCCTTGTAGCCGATGAGCAGCAACGCTTGATGCAGAGGGCGCTCCAACAGAACTTCCTCGCCA
TGGCTGCGCAGCTGCCTATGTCCATTCGGATTAATTCACAAGCAAGTGAAAGCCGCCAGGACTCTGCTGT
GAATCTCACAGGAACCAACGGATCCAACTCTATATCAATGTCAGTAGAAATCAACGGTATCATGTACACT
GGCGTTCTTTTTGCGCAGCCCCCGGCGCCCACTCCTACGAGCGCACCCAACAAAGGAGGTGGCGGTGGCG
GGGGTTCCAGTAGCAATGCAGGCGGGCGCGGTGGCAATACCGGAACAAGTGGCGGGCAAGCAGGACCTGC
CGGGTTGAGCACTCCCAGCACTTCTACATCTAACAACTCATTGCCGTAAACGCGTATGCATGAGTAACTG
AGGATCCGCCCCTCTCCCTCCCCCCCCCCTAACGTTACTGGCCGAAGCCGCTTGGAATAAGGCCGGTGTG
CGTTTGTCTATATGTTATTTTCCACCATATTGCCGTCTTTTGGCAATGTGAGGGCCCGGAAACCTGGCCC
TGTCTTCTTGACGAGCATTCCTAGGGGTCTTTCCCCTCTCGCCAAAGGAATGCAAGGTCTGTTGAATGTC
GTGAAGGAAGCAGTTCCTCTGGAAGCTTCTTGAAGACAAACAACGTCTGTAGCGACCCTTTGCAGGCAGC
GGAACCCCCCACCTGGCGACAGGTGCCTCTGCGGCCAAAAGCCACGTGTATAAGATACACCTGCAAAGGC
GGCACAACCCCAGTGCCACGTTGTGAGTTGGATAGTTGTGGAAAGAGTCAAATGGCTCTCCTCAAGCGTA
TTCAACAAGGGGCTGAAGGATGCCCAGAAGGTACCCCATTGTATGGGATCTGATCTGGGGCCTCGGTACA
CATGCTTTACATGTGTTTAGTCGAGGTTAAAAAAACGTCTAGGCCCCCCGAACCACGGGGACGTGGTTTT
CCTTTGAAAAACACGATGATAATATGGCCACAACCATGGTGAGCAAGGGCGAGGAGCTGTTCACCGGGGT
GGTGCCCATCCTGGTCGAGCTGGACGGCGACGTAAACGGCCACAAGTTCAGCGTGTCCGGCGAGGGCGAG
GGCGATGCCACCTACGGCAAGCTGACCCTGAAGTTCATCTGCACCACCGGCAAGCTGCCCGTGCCCTGGC
CCACCCTCGTGACCACCCTGACCTACGGCGTGCAGTGCTTCAGCCGCTACCCCGACCACATGAAGCAGCA
CGACTTCTTCAAGTCCGCCATGCCCGAAGGCTACGTCCAGGAGCGCACCATCTTCTTCAAGGACGACGGC
AACTACAAGACCCGCGCCGAGGTGAAGTTCGAGGGCGACACCCTGGTGAACCGCATCGAGCTGAAGGGCA
TCGACTTCAAGGAGGACGGCAACATCCTGGGGCACAAGCTGGAGTACAACTACAACAGCCACAACGTCTA
TATCATGGCCGACAAGCAGAAGAACGGCATCAAGGTGAACTTCAAGATCCGCCACAACATCGAGGACGGC
AGCGTGCAGCTCGCCGACCACTACCAGCAGAACACCCCCATCGGCGACGGCCCCGTGCTGCTGCCCGACA
ACCACTACCTGAGCACCCAGTCCGCCCTGAGCAAAGACCCCAACGAGAAGCGCGATCACATGGTCCTGCT
GGAGTTCGTGACCGCCGCCGGGATCACTCTCGGCATGGACGAGCTGTACAAGTGATCGCGTTAAGTCGAC
AATCAACCTCTGGATTACAAAATTTGTGAAAGATTGACTGGTATTCTTAACTATGTTGCTCCTTTTACGC
TATGTGGATACGCTGCTTTAATGCCTTTGTATCATGCTATTGCTTCCCGTATGGCTTTCATTTTCTCCTC
CTTGTATAAATCCTGGTTGCTGTCTCTTTATGAGGAGTTGTGGCCCGTTGTCAGGCAACGTGGCGTGGTG
TGCACTGTGTTTGCTGACGCAACCCCCACTGGTTGGGGCATTGCCACCACCTGTCAGCTCCTTTCCGGGA
CTTTCGCTTTCCCCCTCCCTATTGCCACGGCGGAACTCATCGCCGCCTGCCTTGCCCGCTGCTGGACAGG
GGCTCGGCTGTTGGGCACTGACAATTCCGTGGTGTTGTCGGGGAAATCATCGTCCTTTCCTTGGCTGCTC
GCCTGTGTTGCCACCTGGATTCTGCGCGGGACGTCCTTCTGCTACGTCCCTTCGGCCCTCAATCCAGCGG
ACCTTCCTTCCCGCGGCCTGCTGCCGGCTCTGCGGCCTCTTCCGCGTCTTCGCCTTCGCCCTCAGACGAG
TCGGATCTCCCTTTGGGCCGCCTCCCCGCGTCGACTTTAAGACCAATGACTTACAAGGCAGCTGTAGATC
TTAGCCACTTTTTAAAAGAAAAGGGGGGACTGGAAGGGCTAATTCACTCCCAACGAAGACAAGATCTGCT
TTTTGCTTGTACTGGGTCTCTCTGGTTAGACCAGATCTGAGCCTGGGAGCTCTCTGGCTAACTAGGGAAC
CCACTGCTTAAGCCTCAATAAAGCTTGCCTTGAGTGCTTCAAGTAGTGTGTGCCCGTCTGTTGTGTGACT
CTGGTAACTAGAGATCCCTCAGACCCTTTTAGTCAGTGTGGAAAATCTCTAGCAGTACGTATAGTAGTTC
ATGTCATCTTATTATTCAGTATTTATAACTTGCAAAGAAATGAATATCAGAGAGTGAGAGGAACTTGTTT
ATTGCAGCTTATAATGGTTACAAATAAAGCAATAGCATCACAAATTTCACAAATAAAGCATTTTTTTCAC
TGCATTCTAGTTGTGGTTTGTCCAAACTCATCAATGTATCTTATCATGTCTGGCTCTAGCTATCCCGCCC
CTAACTCCGCCCATCCCGCCCCTAACTCCGCCCAGTTCCGCCCATTCTCCGCCCCATGGCTGACTAATTT
TTTTTATTTATGCAGAGGCCGAGGCCGCCTCGGCCTCTGAGCTATTCCAGAAGTAGTGAGGAGGCTTTTT
TGGAGGCCTAGGGACGTACCCAATTCGCCCTATAGTGAGTCGTATTACGCGCGCTCACTGGCCGTCGTTT
TACAACGTCGTGACTGGGAAAACCCTGGCGTTACCCAACTTAATCGCCTTGCAGCACATCCCCCTTTCGC
CAGCTGGCGTAATAGCGAAGAGGCCCGCACCGATCGCCCTTCCCAACAGTTGCGCAGCCTGAATGGCGAA
TGGG
[124 nt withheld, positions 8055-8178]
C
[91 nt withheld, positions 8180-8270]
A
[49 nt withheld, positions 8272-8320]
CCTTTGACGTTGGAGTCCACGTTCTTT
[37 nt withheld, positions 8348-8384]
ACCCTATCTCGGTCTATTCTTTTGATTTATAAGGGATTTTGCCGATTTCGGCCTATTGGTTAAAAAATGA
GCTGATTTAACAAAAATTTAACGCGAATTTTAACAAAATATTAACGCTTACAATTTAGGTGGCACTTTTC
GGGGAAATGTGCGCGGAACCCCTATTTGTTTATTTTTCTAAATACATTCAAATATGTATCCGCTCATGAG
ACAATAACCCTGATAAATGCTTCAATAATATTGAAAAAGGAAGAGTATGAGTATTCAACATTTCCGTGTC
GCCCTTATTCCCTTTTTTGCGGCATTTTGCCTTCCTGTTTTTGCTCACCCAGAAACGCTGGTGAAAGTAA
AAGATGCTGAAGATCAGTTGGGTGCACGAGTGGGTTACATCGAACTGGATCTCAACAGCGGTAAGATCCT
TGAGAGTTTTCGCCCCGAAGAACGTTTTCCAATGATGAGCACTTTTAAAGTTCTGCTATGTGGCGCGGTA
TTATCCCGTATTGACGCCGGGCAAGAGCAACTCGGTCGCCGCATACACTATTCTCAGAATGACTTGGTTG
AGTACTCACCAGTCACAGAAAAGCATCTTACGGATGGCATGACAGTAAGAGAATTATGCAGTGCTGCCAT
AACCATGAGTGATAACACTGCGGCCAACTTACTTCTGACAACGATCGGAGGACCGAAGGAGCTAACCGCT
TTTTTGCACAACATGGGGGATCATGTAACTCGCCTTGATCGTTGGGAACCGGAGCTGAATGAAGCCATAC
CAAACGACGAGCGTGACACCACGATGCCTGTAGCAATGGCAACAACGTTGCGCAAACTATTAACTGGCGA
ACTACTTACTCTAGCTTCCCGGCAACAATTAATAGACTGGATGGAGGCGGATAAAGTTGCAGGACCACTT
CTGCGCTCGGCCCTTCCGGCTGGCTGGTTTATTGCTGATAAATCTGGAGCCGGTGAGCGTGGGTCTCGCG
GTATCATTGCAGCACTGGGGCCAGATGGTAAGCCCTCCCGTATCGTAGTTATCTACACGACGGGGAGTCA
GGCAACTATGGATGAACGAAATAGACAGATCGCTGAGATAGGTGCCTCACTGATTAAGCATTGGTAACTG
TCAGACCAAGTTTACTCATATATACTTTAGATTGATTTAAAACTTCATTTTTAATTTAAAAGGATCTAGG
TGAAGATCCTTTTTGATAATCTCATGACCAAAATCCCTTAACGTGAGTTTTCGTTCCACTGAGCGTCAGA
CCCCGTAGAAAAGATCAAAGGATCTTCTTGAGATCCTTTTTTTCTGCGCGTAATCTGCTGCTTGCAAACA
AAAAAACCACCGCTACCAGCGGTGGTTTGTTTGCCGGATCAAGAGCTACCAACTCTTTTTCCGAAGGTAA
CTGGCTTCAGCAGAGCGCAGATACCAAATACTGTTCTTCTAGTGTAGCCGTAGTTAGGCCACCACTTCAA
GAACTCTGTAGCACCGCCTACATACCTCGCTCTGCTAATCCTGTTACCAGTGGCTGCTGCCAGTGGCGAT
AAGTCGTGTCTTACCGGGTTGGACTCAAGACGATAGTTACCGGATAAGGCGCAGCGGTCGGGCTGAACGG
GGGGTTCGTGCACACAGCCCAGCTTGGAGCGAACGACCTACACCGAACTGAGATACCTACAGCGTGAGCT
ATGAGAAAGCGCCACGCTTCCCGAAGGGAGAAAGGCGGACAGGTATCCGGTAAGCGGCAGGGTCGGAACA
GGAGAGCGCACGAGGGAGCTTCCAGGGGGAAACGCCTGGTATCTTTATAGTCCTGTCGGGTTTCGCCACC
TCTGACTTGAGCGTCGATTTTTGTGATGCTCGTCAGGGGGGCGGAGCCTATGGAAAAACGCCAGCAACGC
GGCCTTTTTACGGTTCCTGGCCTTTTGCTGGCCTTTTGC
